>Addgene plasmid #55922 | mRFP1-ER-4 | addgene full sequence | sequence record 361599 | Addgene NGS Result
ACCGCCATGCATTAGTTATTAATAGTAATCAATTACGGGGTCATTAGTTCATAGCCCATATATGGAGTTC
CGCGTTACATAACTTACGGTAAATGGCCCGCCTGGCTGACCGCCCAACGACCCCCGCCCATTGACGTCAA
TAATGACGTATGTTCCCATAGTAACGCCAATAGGGACTTTCCATTGACGTCAATGGGTGGAGTATTTACG
GTAAACTGCCCACTTGGCAGTACATCAAGTGTATCATATGCCAAGTACGCCCCCTATTGACGTCAATGAC
GGTAAATGGCCCGCCTGGCATTATGCCCAGTACATGACCTTATGGGACTTTCCTACTTGGCAGTACATCT
ACGTATTAGTCATCGCTATTACCATGGTGATGCGGTTTTGGCAGTACATCAATGGGCGTGGATAGCGGTT
TGACTCACGGGGATTTCCAAGTCTCCACCCCATTGACGTCAATGGGAGTTTGTTTTGGCACCAAAATCAA
CGGGACTTTCCAAAATGTCGTAACAACTCCGCCCCATTGACGCAAATGGGCGGTAGGCGTGTACGGTGGG
AGGTCTATATAAGCAGAGCTGGTTTAGTGAACCGTCAGATCCGCTAGCTTGTTCTTTTTGCAGAAGCTCA
GAATAAACGCTCAACTTTGGCAGATACCATGGACAGCAAAGGTTCGTCGCAGAAAGGGTCCCGCCTGCTC
CTGCTGCTGGTGGTGTCAAATCTACTCTTGTGCCAGGGTGTGGTCTCCTGCAGTCGACTTATGGCCTCCT
CCGAGGACGTCATCAAGGAGTTCATGCGCTTCAAGGTGCGCATGGAGGGCTCCGTGAACGGCCACGAGTT
CGAGATCGAGGGCGAGGGCGAGGGCCGCCCCTACGAGGGCACCCAGACCGCCAAGCTGAAGGTGACCAAG
GGCGGCCCCCTGCCCTTCGCCTGGGACATCCTGTCCCCTCAGTTCCAGTACGGCTCCAAGGCCTACGTGA
AGCACCCCGCCGACATCCCCGACTACTTGAAGCTGTCCTTCCCCGAGGGCTTCAAGTGGGAGCGCGTGAT
GAACTTCGAGGACGGCGGCGTGGTGACCGTGACCCAGGACTCCTCCCTGCAGGACGGCGAGTTCATCTAC
AAGGTGAAGCTGCGCGGCACCAACTTCCCCTCCGACGGCCCCGTAATGCAGAAGAAGACCATGGGCTGGG
AGGCCTCCACCGAGCGGATGTACCCCGAGGACGGCGCCCTGAAGGGCGAGATCAAGATGAGGCTGAAGCT
GAAGGACGGCGGCCACTACGACGCCGAGGTCAAGACCACCTACATGGCCAAGAAGCCCGTGCAGCTGCCC
GGCGCCTACAAGACCGACATCAAGCTGGACATCACCTCCCACAACGAGGACTACACCATCGTGGAACAGT
ACGAGCGCGCCGAGGGCCGCCACTCCACCGGCGCCAAAGATGAGCTCTAAGGATCCACCGGATCTAGATA
ACTGATCATAATCAGCCATACCACATTTGTAGAGGTTTTACTTGCTTTAAAAAACCTCCCACACCTCCCC
CTGAACCTGAAACATAAAATGAATGCAATTGTTGTTGTTAACTTGTTTATTGCAGCTTATAATGGTTACA
AATAAAGCAATAGCATCACAAATTTCACAAATAAAGCATTTTTTTCACTGCATTCTAGTTGTGGTTTGTC
CAAACTCATCAATGTATCTTAACGCGTAAATTGTAAGCGTTAATATTTTGTTAAAATTCGCGTTAAATTT
TTGTTAAATCAGCTCATTTTTTAACCAATAGGCCGAAATCGGCAAAATCCCTTATAAATCAAAAGAATAG
ACCGAGATAGGGT
[37 nt withheld, positions 1834-1870]
AAAGAACGTGGACTCCAACGTCAAAGG
[49 nt withheld, positions 1898-1946]
T
[91 nt withheld, positions 1948-2038]
G
[124 nt withheld, positions 2040-2163]
CAGGTGGCACTTTTCGGGGAAATGTGCGCGGAACCCCTATTTGTTTATTTTTCTAAATACATTCAAATAT
GTATCCGCTCATGAGACAATAACCCTGATAAATGCTTCAATAATATTGAAAAAGGAAGAGTCCTGAGGCG
GAAAGAACCAGCTGTGGAATGTGTGTCAGTTAGGGTGTGGAAAGTCCCCAGGCTCCCCAGCAGGCAGAAG
TATGCAAAGCATGCATCTCAATTAGTCAGCAACCAGGTGTGGAAAGTCCCCAGGCTCCCCAGCAGGCAGA
AGTATGCAAAGCATGCATCTCAATTAGTCAGCAACCATAGTCCCGCCCCTAACTCCGCCCATCCCGCCCC
TAACTCCGCCCAGTTCCGCCCATTCTCCGCCCCATGGCTGACTAATTTTTTTTATTTATGCAGAGGCCGA
GGCCGCCTCGGCCTCTGAGCTATTCCAGAAGTAGTGAGGAGGCTTTTTTGGAGGCCTAGGCTTTTGCAAA
GATCGATCAAGAGACAGGATGAGGATCGTTTCGCATGATTGAACAAGATGGATTGCACGCAGGTTCTCCG
GCCGCTTGGGTGGAGAGGCTATTCGGCTATGACTGGGCACAACAGACAATCGGCTGCTCTGATGCCGCCG
TGTTCCGGCTGTCAGCGCAGGGGCGCCCGGTTCTTTTTGTCAAGACCGACCTGTCCGGTGCCCTGAATGA
ACTGCAAGACGAGGCAGCGCGGCTATCGTGGCTGGCCACGACGGGCGTTCCTTGCGCAGCTGTGCTCGAC
GTTGTCACTGAAGCGGGAAGGGACTGGCTGCTATTGGGCGAAGTGCCGGGGCAGGATCTCCTGTCATCTC
ACCTTGCTCCTGCCGAGAAAGTATCCATCATGGCTGATGCAATGCGGCGGCTGCATACGCTTGATCCGGC
TACCTGCCCATTCGACCACCAAGCGAAACATCGCATCGAGCGAGCACGTACTCGGATGGAAGCCGGTCTT
GTCGATCAGGATGATCTGGACGAAGAGCATCAGGGGCTCGCGCCAGCCGAACTGTTCGCCAGGCTCAAGG
CGAGCATGCCCGACGGCGAGGATCTCGTCGTGACCCATGGCGATGCCTGCTTGCCGAATATCATGGTGGA
AAATGGCCGCTTTTCTGGATTCATCGACTGTGGCCGGCTGGGTGTGGCGGACCGCTATCAGGACATAGCG
TTGGCTACCCGTGATATTGCTGAAGAGCTTGGCGGCGAATGGGCTGACCGCTTCCTCGTGCTTTACGGTA
TCGCCGCTCCCGATTCGCAGCGCATCGCCTTCTATCGCCTTCTTGACGAGTTCTTCTGAGCGGGACTCTG
GGGTTCGAAATGACCGACCAAGCGACGCCCAACCTGCCATCACGAGATTTCGATTCCACCGCCGCCTTCT
ATGAAAGGTTGGGCTTCGGAATCGTTTTCCGGGACGCCGGCTGGATGATCCTCCAGCGCGGGGATCTCAT
GCTGGAGTTCTTCGCCCACCCTAGGGGGAGGCTAACTGAAACACGGAAGGAGACAATACCGGAAGGAACC
CGCGCTATGACGGCAATAAAAAGACAGAATAAAACGCACGGTGTTGGGTCGTTTGTTCATAAACGCGGGG
TTCGGTCCCAGGGCTGGCACTCTGTCGATACCCCACCGAGACCCCATTGGGGCCAATACGCCCGCGTTTC
TTCCTTTTCCCCACCCCACCCCCCAAGTTCGGGTGAAGGCCCAGGGCTCGCAGCCAACGTCGGGGCGGCA
GGCCCTGCCATAGCCTCAGGTTACTCATATATACTTTAGATTGATTTAAAACTTCATTTTTAATTTAAAA
GGATCTAGGTGAAGATCCTTTTTGATAATCTCATGACCAAAATCCCTTAACGTGAGTTTTCGTTCCACTG
AGCGTCAGACCCCGTAGAAAAGATCAAAGGATCTTCTTGAGATCCTTTTTTTCTGCGCGTAATCTGCTGC
TTGCAAACAAAAAAACCACCGCTACCAGCGGTGGTTTGTTTGCCGGATCAAGAGCTACCAACTCTTTTTC
CGAAGGTAACTGGCTTCAGCAGAGCGCAGATACCAAATACTGTTCTTCTAGTGTAGCCGTAGTTAGGCCA
CCACTTCAAGAACTCTGTAGCACCGCCTACATACCTCGCTCTGCTAATCCTGTTACCAGTGGCTGCTGCC
AGTGGCGATAAGTCGTGTCTTACCGGGTTGGACTCAAGACGATAGTTACCGGATAAGGCGCAGCGGTCGG
GCTGAACGGGGGGTTCGTGCACACAGCCCAGCTTGGAGCGAACGACCTACACCGAACTGAGATACCTACA
GCGTGAGCTATGAGAAAGCGCCACGCTTCCCGAAGGGAGAAAGGCGGACAGGTATCCGGTAAGCGGCAGG
GTCGGAACAGGAGAGCGCACGAGGGAGCTTCCAGGGGGAAACGCCTGGTATCTTTATAGTCCTGTCGGGT
TTCGCCACCTCTGACTTGAGCGTCGATTTTTGTGATGCTCGTCAGGGGGGCGGAGCCTATGGAAAAACGC
CAGCAACGCGGCCTTTTTACGGTTCCTGGCCTTTTGCTGGCCTTTTGCTCACATGTTCTTTCCTGCGTTA
TCCCCTGATTCTGTGGATAACCGTATT
Features (pLannotate 1.2.2; 15 found; start..end, strand, type, name):
     73..376     +  enhancer       CMV enhancer: human cytomegalovirus immediate early enhancer
    377..580     +  promoter       CMV promoter: human cytomegalovirus (CMV) immediate early promoter
    608..650     +  5'UTR          Xenopus globin 5'-UTR: translational enhancer from the 5'-UTR of the major beta-globin gene of Xenopus laevis
    659..748     +  CDS            prolactin signal sequence: signal sequence from bovine prolactin
    761..1435    +  CDS            mRFP1: mRFP1 is a basic (constitutively fluorescent) red fluorescent protein published in 2002, derived from Discosoma sp.. It is reported to be a somewhat slowly-maturing monomer with low acid sensitivity.
   1473..1557    +  CDS            large T antigen (fragment): large T antigen from SV40 (simian virus 40)
   1580..1701    +  polyA_signal   SV40 poly(A) signal: SV40 polyadenylation signal
   1735..2163    -  rep_origin     f1 ori (sequence partly withheld): f1 bacteriophage origin of replication; arrow indicates direction of (+) strand synthesis
   2190..2294    +  promoter       AmpR promoter: bla
   2296..2653    +  promoter       SV40 promoter: SV40 enhancer and early promoter
   2688..3482    +  CDS            NeoR/KanR: aminoglycoside phosphotransferase from Tn5; aph(3')-II (or nptII); confers resistance to neomycin, kanamycin, and G418 (Geneticin®)
   3503..3655    +  CDS            ble (fragment): BLE_KLEPN - Experimental evidence at protein level: Swiss-Prot protein existence level 1. Binding protein with a strong affinity to the bleomycin family of antibiotics. Binds to CL990; an antimitotic-antibiotic compound. From Klebsiella pneumoniae.
   3714..3761    +  polyA_signal   HSV TK poly(A) signal: herpes simplex virus thymidine kinase polyadenylation signal (Cole and Stacy, 1985)
   3852..3868    -  polyA_signal   bGH poly(A) signal (fragment): bovine growth hormone polyadenylation signal
   4090..4678    +  rep_origin     ori: high-copy-number ColE1/pMB1/pBR322/pUC origin of replication
