[The description below was written by a language model from this plasmid's Addgene catalogue record and pLannotate feature annotations shown in this document.]
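Description:
mRFP1-ER-4 is a mammalian expression plasmid of about 4.8 kb that directs the monomeric red fluorescent protein mRFP1 to the endoplasmic reticulum, giving a red organelle marker (excitation 584 nm, emission 607 nm). It is built on an mRFP1 backbone. A high-copy ColE1/pUC-type origin supports propagation in E. coli, and an f1 origin is also present. A single NeoR/KanR (Tn5 aminoglycoside phosphotransferase) gene sits behind tandem bacterial (AmpR-type) and SV40 early promoters and is followed by an HSV TK polyadenylation signal. This one cassette gives kanamycin resistance in bacteria and G418 selection in mammalian cells. The short ble, bGH poly(A) and SV40 large T fragments in the annotation look like partial matches within backbone sequence rather than functional elements.

The expression cassette is driven by the CMV immediate-early enhancer and promoter, followed by an annotated Xenopus beta-globin 5'-UTR translational enhancer. Next comes an N-terminal signal sequence fused upstream of the mRFP1 coding region, and the unit ends with the SV40 poly(A) signal. The sources disagree on the origin of the targeting sequence. The catalogue entry describes the insert as the ER signal peptide of human calreticulin (CALR), whereas the automated annotation of the sequenced plasmid labels the roughly 90 bp leader as the bovine prolactin signal sequence. The record does not resolve this. Either type of leader would route the nascent fusion into the ER lumen. No ER retention motif such as KDEL is annotated or mentioned, so the record does not show whether one follows mRFP1. The plasmid is suited to transient or stable transfection for live-cell or fixed-cell imaging of ER morphology, and to co-localization experiments with spectrally distinct fluorescent fusions.
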