Addgene plasmid #55922: mRFP1-ER-4
Purpose: Localization: Endoplasmic Reticulum, Excitation: 584, Emission: 607
Depositing lab: Michael Davidson. Depositing organization: Florida State University, Tallahassee.
Backbone
  Vector backbone: mRFP1
  Backbone size w/o insert (bp): 4750
  Vector type: Mammalian Expression
  Selectable markers: Neomycin (select with G418)
Growth in bacteria
  Bacterial resistance: Kanamycin, 50 μg/mL
  Growth temperature: 37°C
  Growth strain: DH5alpha
  Copy number: High Copy
Gene/Insert
  Gene/Insert name: ER (alt name: NM_004343.3)
  Species: H. sapiens (human)
  Mutation: ER Signal Peptide
  Entrez Gene: CALR (a.k.a. CALR1, CRT, HEL-S-99n, RO, SSA, cC1qR)
  Promoter: CMV
  Tag / fusion protein: mRFP1
  Cloning method: Unknown
  Sequencing primers: 5′ CMV-F; 3′ SV40pA-R
Terms and licenses: Academic/Nonprofit Terms; Industry Terms: Not Available to Industry
Depositor comments: . Excitation = 584; Emission = 607
How to cite: mRFP1-ER-4 was a gift from Michael Davidson (Addgene plasmid # 55922 ; http://n2t.net/addgene:55922 ; RRID:Addgene_55922)
