>Addgene plasmid #55922 | mRFP1-ER-4 | depositor partial sequence | sequence record 86827 | insert sequence
TTGGCACCAAAATCAACCGGGACTTTCCAAAATGTCGTAACAACTCCGCCCCATTGACGCAAATGGGCGG
TAGGCGTGTACGGTGGGAGGTCTATATAAGCAGAGCTGGTTTAGTGAACCGTCAGATCCGCTAGCTTGTT
CTTTTTGCAGAAGCTCAGAATAAACGCTCAACTTTGGCAGATACCATGGACAGCAAAGGTTCGTCGCAGA
AAGGGTCCCGCCTGCTCCTGCTGCTGGTGGTGTCAAATCTACTCTTGTGCCAGGGTGTGGTCTCCTGCAG
TCGACTTATGGCCTCCTCCGAGGACGTCATCAAGGAGTTCATGCGCTTCAAGGTGCGCATGGAGGGCTCC
GTGAACGGCCACGAGTTCGAGATCGAGGGCGAGGGCGAGGGCCGCCCCTACGAGGGCACCCAGACCGCCA
AGCTGAAGGTGACCAAGGGCGGCCCCCTGCCCTTCGCCTGGGACATCCTGTCCCCTCAGTTCCAGTACGG
CTCCAAGGCCTACGTGAAGCACCCCGCCGACATCCCCGACTACTTGAAGCTGTCCTTCCCCGAGGGCTTC
AAGTGGGAGCGCGTGATGAACTTCGAGGACGGCGGCGTGGTGACCGTGACCCAGGACTCCTCCCTGCAGG
ACGGCGAGTTCATCTACAAGGTGAAGCTGCGCGGCACCAACTTCCCCTCCGACGGCCCCGTAATGCAGAA
GAAGACCATGGGCTGGGAGGCCTCCACCGAGCGGATGTACCCCGAGGACGGCGCCCTGAAGGGCGAGATC
AAGATGAGGCTGAAGCTGAAGGACGGCGGCCACTACGACGCCGAGGTCAAGACCACCTACATGGCCAAGA
AGCCCGTGCAGCTGCCCGGCGCCTACAAGACCGACATCAAGCTGGACATCACCTCCCACAACGAGGACTA
CACCATCGTGGAACAGTACGAGCGCGCCGAGGGCCGCCACTCCACCGGCGCCAAAGATGAGCTCTAAGGA
TCCACCGGATCTAGATACTGATCATATCAGCATACACTTTGAGAGGTTTACTTGTTTAAAACTCCACACT
CCCCTGACCTGAACTAATGATGCATTGTGTGTACTGTTATGACTATATGTACAATAAGATACTCCAATTC
